>Addgene plasmid #223908 | HCT10_rAAV-eHGT_1145m-minBglobin-SYFP2-WPRE3-BGHpA | addgene full sequence | sequence record 447423 | Addgene NGS Result
CCTGCAGGCAGCTGCGCGCTCGCTCGCTCACTGAGGCCGCCCGGGCGTCGGGCGACCTTTGGTCGCCCGG
CCTCAGTGAGCGAGCGAGCGCGCAGAGAGGGAGTGGCCAACTCCATCACTAGGGGTTCCTGCGGCCGCAC
GCGTTGTAAGAGTAATAATCGCCGGCGCTGCCAAGAGCCCAATGCCTCCCTGATCCATTCCCTCAATGAA
TACGAGTGTGTTTGGAGAGGGGGTTAGACTGGGAGGGGTCACGGAGAAGGGATTCCAGCAAAGGAATTCA
GGGCGGGGGACGGGCTAGGGTACTCATTAGAGGAGGTGGGCCCCAAGCCAAAGTTGGCCAGCGCTCTTGA
AGAATGACCATCTTGACCTAAATGGGGAGGGTAGGTGGCCTGGAGGAGAAGCGGGTCTGCTAGCTGCGGG
AGTAGTAGTTGTAGTCGTCCTCACAGCCATCAAAAGGGCCAGGCGGGCTACAAGGTTCACCGCCGTCCTT
GCCCTGCACCTCACGCAGGCGCATCGCGTCGTACAGACCCTGCGGCGGTTCATCAAGCAGCACATCGCGC
TCGGAACGCGAGCGTGTAAGGAGGCCCACATTACGCAAGAGCAATAGGACCGGTGCGTAGAGCAGGTTGG
CCAGGCCCATGCCAAGGCTGAGCTGCTCAAAGCCAAGTGAGTGAACGATATGGCCTGCTACTATGGGCCC
GAGAGCGTAGGCCACAGAATAGGAGATGTCAGCTATGGCATAGACACTGCCATAGACTGATACGTGGCGC
ACGTCCACCAGAAAGGCGAGCGTGGGTAGGAGCGCCGTGTCCACCAACGCGATGCCGAAGCAGAGGCCGC
AGAGCGAGACCACTAAGGGCGCGAAGGATCGGCAGGCAGGTACGACGCAAGAGCTCACTCCGATTACCGC
TAGCCCGAGAGCGCCATACAGCCACTGCAGGTGTGGATAGCGCGCCGCTAGACGCACGGTGAGATAGACG
CCTAACACGTGTGGCACGAAAGCCGGCAGCCAAACCATGCCCATCTCCCACTCGGATGCCGCCATTGTGT
GCTTCATCCACGTGGCTATGGTGGGCTCGAGAAACGCAAGGGGAATGTTACAAGTTGTGAGCGCTCCGGC
TACAACAGCGATGTAAGGGTCTAGCATGAGGCGATGGATAGGTGTGCCCACGGGCAGGTTGGCCCGCGCC
CGAGCCGCAGCTGAGAAAGGCTTAGCCACCGCCAGGAGTAGGAGTGCGTCGAAGAGCGACACGGCGGCGA
GCACTAGAAAGGGTACACGCTTGCCCGCGAACTCGTAGAGGATGCCCCCAAACGGTGGCGCCACTAGGCT
TCCAAAGCTGATGAAGGCTAGCGCCACGCCCAGAGCACGACTGCGCTCAGGCTCCTCGGGATACTTGTCG
GCGATCATGGCAATGCCAGACGTGTCCGCGAAGGCTGAGCCCAGGCCTTGTAGACTGCGCGCAGCGAAGA
GCGTGGCATAGTCTTCTGCAAAGGCAAACATGACTGTGGAGGCGAACATGACGCCCAGGCCAATAAGCAG
CGGCACGTCGTAGCTCATGCGATCAATGAAAGGCCCGCTTAAGGGGTTCACCAGAAGCTGCAGGATGGCC
TTGGAGGCAAATAGCACGCCTATCTTCACATCTTCACTTTCTGTGGGGTAGCGAGGCCGCAGGATTGACC
GAGCCGACCCGGCAGCCGTCGGGGACGCCGAGGTGTTGGCCAAGTAGGCGCTGGCATTAGCCAGAGTGGG
CGGCGGCAGGGTGGGTTCCCACACCTCAGAGATCAGGGTAGGGCTCTCGCTGCCCCCGCGCATGTGAGCG
ATATAGTCGGGAACAATGGGCGCCGGCGGAGCTCGGGCTGGGCATAAAAGTCAGGGCAGAGCCATCTATT
GCTTACATTTGCTTCTGGGATCCAGATCTTTCGAAGCTAGCGCTACCGGTCGCCACCATGGTGAGCAAGG
GCGAGGAGCTGTTCACCGGGGTGGTGCCCATCCTGGTCGAGCTGGACGGCGACGTAAACGGCCACAAGTT
CAGCGTGTCCGGCGAGGGCGAGGGCGATGCCACCTACGGCAAGCTGACCCTGAAGCTGATCTGCACCACC
GGCAAGCTGCCCGTGCCCTGGCCCACCCTCGTGACCACCCTGGGCTACGGCGTGCAGTGCTTCGCCCGCT
ACCCCGACCACATGAAGCAGCACGACTTCTTCAAGTCCGCCATGCCCGAAGGCTACGTCCAGGAGCGCAC
CATCTTCTTCAAGGACGACGGCAACTACAAGACCCGCGCCGAGGTGAAGTTCGAGGGCGACACCCTGGTG
AACCGCATCGAGCTGAAGGGCATCGACTTCAAGGAGGACGGCAACATCCTGGGGCACAAGCTGGAGTACA
ACTACAACAGCCACAACGTCTATATCACCGCCGACAAGCAGAAGAACGGCATCAAGGCCAACTTCAAGAT
CCGCCACAACATCGAGGACGGCGGCGTGCAGCTCGCCGACCACTACCAGCAGAACACCCCCATCGGCGAC
GGCCCCGTGCTGCTGCCCGACAACCACTACCTGAGCTACCAGTCCAAGCTGAGCAAAGACCCCAACGAGA
AGCGCGATCACATGGTCCTGCTGGAGTTCGTGACCGCCGCCGGGATCACTCTCGGCATGGACGAGCTGTA
CAAGTAAGTCGACGGCGCGCCGCGGCCGCGAATTCGATATCATAATCAACCTCTGGATTACAAAATTTGT
GAAAGATTGACTGGTATTCTTAACTATGTTGCTCCTTTTACGCTATGTGGATACGCTGCTTTAATGCCTT
TGTATCATGCTATTGCTTCCCGTATGGCTTTCATTTTCTCCTCCTTGTATAAATCCTGGTTAGTTCTTGC
CACGGCGGAACTCATCGCCGCCTGCCTTGCCCGCTGCTGGACAGGGGCTCGGCTGTTGGGCACTGACAAT
TCCGTGGCTCGAGAGATCTTCGACTGTGCCTTCTAGTTGCCAGCCATCTGTTGTTTGCCCCTCCCCCGTG
CCTTCCTTGACCCTGGAAGGTGCCACTCCCACTGTCCTTTCCTAATAAAATGAGGAAATTGCATCGCATT
GTCTGAGTAGGTGTCATTCTATTCTGGGGGGTGGGGTGGGGCAGGACAGCAAGGGGGAGGATTGGGAAGA
CAATAGCAGGCATGAGATCTCACGTGCGGACCGAGCGGCCGCAGGAACCCCTAGTGATGGAGTTGGCCAC
TCCCTCTCTGCGCGCTCGCTCGCTCACTGAGGCCGGGCGACCAAAGGTCGCCCGACGCCCGGGCTTTGCC
CGGGCGGCCTCAGTGAGCGAGCGAGCGCGCAGCTGCCTGCAGGGGCGCCTGATGCGGTATTTTCTCCTTA
CGCATCTGTGCGGTATTTCACACCGCATA
[95 nt withheld, positions 3390-3484]
T
[46 nt withheld, positions 3486-3531]
C
[141 nt withheld, positions 3533-3673]
CCTTTGACGTTGGAGTCCACGTTCTTT
[37 nt withheld, positions 3701-3737]
ACTCTATCTCGGGCTATTCTTTTGATTTATAAGGGATTTTGCCGATTTCGGTCTATTGGTTAAAAAATGA
GCTGATTTAACAAAAATTTAACGCGAATTTTAACAAAATATTAACGTTTACAATTTTATGGTGCACTCTC
AGTACAATCTGCTCTGATGCCGCATAGTTAAGCCAGCCCCGACACCCGCCAACACCCGCTGACGCGCCCT
GACGGGCTTGTCTGCTCCCGGCATCCGCTTACAGACAAGCTGTGACCGTCTCCGGGAGCTGCATGTGTCA
GAGGTTTTCACCGTCATCACCGAAACGCGCGAGACGAAAGGGCCTCGTGATACGCCTATTTTTATAGGTT
AATGTCATGATAATAATGGTTTCTTAGACGTCAGGTGGCACTTTTCGGGGAAATGTGCGCGGAACCCCTA
TTTGTTTATTTTTCTAAATACATTCAAATATGTATCCGCTCATGAGACAATAACCCTGATAAATGCTTCA
ATAATATTGAAAAAGGAAGAGTATGAGTATTCAACATTTCCGTGTCGCCCTTATTCCCTTTTTTGCGGCA
TTTTGCCTTCCTGTTTTTGCTCACCCAGAAACGCTGGTGAAAGTAAAAGATGCTGAAGATCAGTTGGGTG
CACGAGTGGGTTACATCGAACTGGATCTCAACAGCGGTAAGATCCTTGAGAGTTTTCGCCCCGAAGAACG
TTTTCCAATGATGAGCACTTTTAAAGTTCTGCTATGTGGCGCGGTATTATCCCGTATTGACGCCGGGCAA
GAGCAACTCGGTCGCCGCATACACTATTCTCAGAATGACTTGGTTGAGTACTCACCAGTCACAGAAAAGC
ATCTTACGGATGGCATGACAGTAAGAGAATTATGCAGTGCTGCCATAACCATGAGTGATAACACTGCGGC
CAACTTACTTCTGACAACGATCGGAGGACCGAAGGAGCTAACCGCTTTTTTGCACAACATGGGGGATCAT
GTAACTCGCCTTGATCGTTGGGAACCGGAGCTGAATGAAGCCATACCAAACGACGAGCGTGACACCACGA
TGCCTGTAGCAATGGCAACAACGTTGCGCAAACTATTAACTGGCGAACTACTTACTCTAGCTTCCCGGCA
ACAATTAATAGACTGGATGGAGGCGGATAAAGTTGCAGGACCACTTCTGCGCTCGGCCCTTCCGGCTGGC
TGGTTTATTGCTGATAAATCTGGAGCCGGTGAGCGTGGGTCTCGCGGTATCATTGCAGCACTGGGGCCAG
ATGGTAAGCCCTCCCGTATCGTAGTTATCTACACGACGGGGAGTCAGGCAACTATGGATGAACGAAATAG
ACAGATCGCTGAGATAGGTGCCTCACTGATTAAGCATTGGTAACTGTCAGACCAAGTTTACTCATATATA
CTTTAGATTGATTTAAAACTTCATTTTTAATTTAAAAGGATCTAGGTGAAGATCCTTTTTGATAATCTCA
TGACCAAAATCCCTTAACGTGAGTTTTCGTTCCACTGAGCGTCAGACCCCGTAGAAAAGATCAAAGGATC
TTCTTGAGATCCTTTTTTTCTGCGCGTAATCTGCTGCTTGCAAACAAAAAAACCACCGCTACCAGCGGTG
GTTTGTTTGCCGGATCAAGAGCTACCAACTCTTTTTCCGAAGGTAACTGGCTTCAGCAGAGCGCAGATAC
CAAATACTGTTCTTCTAGTGTAGCCGTAGTTAGGCCACCACTTCAAGAACTCTGTAGCACCGCCTACATA
CCTCGCTCTGCTAATCCTGTTACCAGTGGCTGCTGCCAGTGGCGATAAGTCGTGTCTTACCGGGTTGGAC
TCAAGACGATAGTTACCGGATAAGGCGCAGCGGTCGGGCTGAACGGGGGGTTCGTGCACACAGCCCAGCT
TGGAGCGAACGACCTACACCGAACTGAGATACCTACAGCGTGAGCTATGAGAAAGCGCCACGCTTCCCGA
AGGGAGAAAGGCGGACAGGTATCCGGTAAGCGGCAGGGTCGGAACAGGAGAGCGCACGAGGGAGCTTCCA
GGGGGAAACGCCTGGTATCTTTATAGTCCTGTCGGGTTTCGCCACCTCTGACTTGAGCGTCGATTTTTGT
GATGCTCGTCAGGGGGGCGGAGCCTATGGAAAAACGCCAGCAACGCGGCCTTTTTACGGTTCCTGGCCTT
TTGCTGGCCTTTTGCTCACATGT
Features (pLannotate 1.2.2; 15 found; start..end, strand, type, name):
     12..39      +  repeat_region  AAV2 ITR (fragment): inverted terminal repeat of adeno-associated virus serotype 2 inverted
     68..95      +  repeat_region  AAV2 ITR (fragment): inverted terminal repeat of adeno-associated virus serotype 2 inverted
    413..1840    -  CDS            Slc18a3 (fragment): VACHT_MOUSE - Also known as Vacht. Experimental evidence at protein level: Swiss-Prot protein existence level 1. Involved in acetylcholine transport into synaptic vesicles. From Mus musculus (Mouse).
   1948..2664    +  CDS            SYFP2: SYFP2 is a basic (constitutively fluorescent) yellow fluorescent protein published in 2006, derived from Aequorea victoria. It is reported to be a very rapidly-maturing monomer with moderate acid sensitivity.
   2704..2861    +  misc_feature   WPRE (fragment): woodchuck hepatitis virus posttranscriptional regulatory element
   2867..2947    +  misc_feature   WPRE (fragment): woodchuck hepatitis virus posttranscriptional regulatory element
   2964..3075    +  polyA_signal   bGH poly(A) signal: bovine growth hormone polyadenylation signal
   3193..3333    +  repeat_region  AAV2 ITR: inverted terminal repeat of adeno-associated virus serotype 2 inverted
   3338..3389    -  misc_feature   bom (fragment): basis of mobility region from pBR322
   3408..3863    +  rep_origin     f1 ori (sequence partly withheld): f1 bacteriophage origin of replication; arrow indicates direction of (+) strand synthesis
   3864..3913    -  misc_feature   bom (fragment): basis of mobility region from pBR322
   4015..4050    -  CDS            rop (fragment): Rop protein, which maintains plasmids at low copy number; rop
   4145..4249    +  promoter       AmpR promoter: bla
   4250..5110    +  CDS            AmpR: β-lactamase; bla; confers resistance to ampicillin, carbenicillin, and related antibiotics
   5281..5869    +  rep_origin     ori: high-copy-number ColE1/pMB1/pBR322/pUC origin of replication
