[The description below was written by a language model from this plasmid's Addgene catalogue record and pLannotate feature annotations shown in this document.]
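Description:
HCT10_rAAV-eHGT_1145m-minBglobin-SYFP2-WPRE3-BGHpA is a recombinant AAV transfer plasmid of about 5.9 kb, built on an Allen Institute rAAV-minBglobin-SYFP2-WPRE3-BGHpA backbone. It is used to package an enhancer-driven fluorescent reporter virus. In bacteria it is maintained through a high-copy ColE1/pUC-type origin and selected with ampicillin via the bla gene. An f1 phage origin and small pBR322-derived remnants (bom and rop fragments) are also present in the backbone. AAV2 inverted terminal repeats bracket the expression cassette. The feature table annotates the downstream ITR in full, but only short fragments of the upstream one.

Between the ITRs, the enhancer element eHGT_1145m sits upstream of a minimal beta-globin promoter, which has little activity on its own and therefore depends on the enhancer for strength and cell-type specificity. The enhancer is not annotated as such. However, the region before the reporter gives a reverse-strand match to a fragment of mouse Slc18a3, which encodes the vesicular acetylcholine transporter. This suggests that the enhancer is a mouse genomic segment from that cholinergic gene locus rather than an expressed coding sequence. The promoter drives SYFP2, a rapidly maturing monomeric yellow fluorescent protein. SYFP2 is followed by WPRE3, a shortened woodchuck hepatitis virus posttranscriptional element that appears as two WPRE fragments and boosts transcript expression while saving packaging space, and then by the bovine growth hormone polyadenylation signal.

Expression is direct, with no recombinase dependence, so the reporter labels whichever cells the enhancer is active in. The associated publication concerns enhancer AAVs for targeting spinal motor neurons and descending motor pathways in rodents and macaque.
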