Addgene plasmid #223908: HCT10_rAAV-eHGT_1145m-minBglobin-SYFP2-WPRE3-BGHpA
Purpose: Direct-expressing SYFP2 AAV virus
Depositing lab: Tanya Daigle & Allen Institute for Brain Science. Depositing organization: Allen Institute. Publication: Enhancer AAVs for targeting spinal motor neurons and descending motor pathways in rodents and macaque. Kussick E, Johansen N, Taskin N, Chowdhury A, Quinlan MA, Fraser A, Clark AG, Wynalda B, Martinez R, Groce EL, Reding M, Liang E, Shulga L, Huang C, Casper T, Clark M, Ho W, Gao Y, van Velthoven CTJ, Sobieski C, Ferrer R, Berg MR, Curtis BC, English C, Day JC, Fortuna MG, Donadio N, Newman D, Yao S, Chakka AB, Goldy J, Torkelson A, Guzman JB, Chakrabarty R, Nguy B, Guilford N, Pham TH, Wright V, Ronellenfitch K, Naidoo R, Kenney J, Williford A, Ramakrishnan C, Drinnenberg A, Gudsnuk K, Thyagarajan B, Smith KA, Dee N, Deisseroth K, Zeng H, Yao Z, Tasic B, Levi BP, Hodge R, Bakken TE, Lein ES, Ting JT, Daigle TL. Cell Rep. 2025 Jun 24;44(6):115730. doi: 10.1016/j.celrep.2025.115730. Epub 2025 May 21. PubMed 40403722.
Backbone
  Vector backbone: rAAV-minBglobin-SYFP2-WPRE3-BGHpA
  Backbone manufacturer: Allen Institute for Brain Science
  Backbone size w/o insert (bp): 4244
  Vector type: AAV
Growth in bacteria
  Bacterial resistance: Ampicillin, 100 μg/mL
  Growth temperature: 37°C
  Growth strain: NEB Stable
  Copy number: High Copy
Gene/Insert
  Gene/Insert name: SYFP2
  Species: Synthetic
  Insert size (bp): 720
  Mutation: N/A
  Promoter: minBglobin
  Cloning method: Gibson Cloning
  Sequencing primers: 5′ CGAGTGTGTTTGGAGAGGGGGTTA; 3′ CGAGAGCCCTACCCTGATCTCTGAG
Terms and licenses: Academic/Nonprofit Terms; Industry Terms: Not Available to Industry
How to cite: HCT10_rAAV-eHGT_1145m-minBglobin-SYFP2-WPRE3-BGHpA was a gift from Tanya Daigle & Allen Institute for Brain Science (Addgene plasmid # 223908 ; http://n2t.net/addgene:223908 ; RRID:Addgene_223908)
